>Addgene plasmid #109112 | pHS15 (hANGPTL3-Strep) | depositor full sequence | sequence record 206245 | pHS15 (hANGPTL3-Strep) sequence 6393 bps
GACGGATCGGGAGATCTCCCGATCCCCTATGGTGCACTCTCAGTACAATCTGCTCTGATGCCGCATAGTT
AAGCCAGTATCTGCTCCCTGCTTGTGTGTTGGAGGTCGCTGAGTAGTGCGCGAGCAAAATTTAAGCTACA
ACAAGGCAAGGCTTGACCGACAATTGCATGAAGAATCTGCTTAGGGTTAGGCGTTTTGCGCTGCTTCGCG
ATGTACGGGCCAGATATACGCGTTGACATTGATTATTGACTAGTTATTAATAGTAATCAATTACGGGGTC
ATTAGTTCATAGCCCATATATGGAGTTCCGCGTTACATAACTTACGGTAAATGGCCCGCCTGGCTGACCG
CCCAACGACCCCCGCCCATTGACGTCAATAATGACGTATGTTCCCATAGTAACGCCAATAGGGACTTTCC
ATTGACGTCAATGGGTGGAGTATTTACGGTAAACTGCCCACTTGGCAGTACATCAAGTGTATCATATGCC
AAGTACGCCCCCTATTGACGTCAATGACGGTAAATGGCCCGCCTGGCATTATGCCCAGTACATGACCTTA
TGGGACTTTCCTACTTGGCAGTACATCTACGTATTAGTCATCGCTATTACCATGGTGATGCGGTTTTGGC
AGTACATCAATGGGCGTGGATAGCGGTTTGACTCACGGGGATTTCCAAGTCTCCACCCCATTGACGTCAA
TGGGAGTTTGTTTTGGCACCAAAATCAACGGGACTTTCCAAAATGTCGTAACAACTCCGCCCCATTGACG
CAAATGGGCGGTAGGCGTGTACGGTGGGAGGTCTATATAAGCAGAGCTCTCTGGCTAACTAGAGAACCCA
CTGCTTACTGGCTTATCGAAATTAATACGACTCACTATAGGGAGACCCAAGCTGGCTAGCGTTTAAACTT
AAGCTTGCCACCATGTTCACAATTAAGCTCCTTCTTTTTATTGTTCCTCTAGTTATTTCCTCCAGAATTG
ATCAAGACAATTCATCATTTGATTCTCTATCTCCAGAGCCAAAATCAAGATTTGCTATGTTAGACGATGT
AAAAATTTTAGCCAATGGCCTCCTTCAGTTGGGACATGGTCTTAAAGACTTTGTCCATAAGACGAAGGGC
CAAATTAATGACATATTTCAAAAACTCAACATATTTGATCAGTCTTTTTATGATCTATCGCTGCAAACCA
GTGAAATCAAAGAAGAAGAAAAGGAACTGAGAAGAACTACATATAAACTACAAGTCAAAAATGAAGAGGT
AAAGAATATGTCACTTGAACTCAACTCAAAACTTGAAAGCCTCCTAGAAGAAAAAATTCTACTTCAACAA
AAAGTGAAATATTTAGAAGAGCAACTAACTAACTTAATTCAAAATCAACCTGAAACTCCAGAACACCCAG
AAGTAACTTCACTTAAAACTTTTGTAGAAAAACAAGATAATAGCATCAAAGACCTTCTCCAGACCGTGGA
AGACCAATATAAACAATTAAACCAACAGCATAGTCAAATAAAAGAAATAGAAAATCAGCTCAGAAGGACT
AGTATTCAAGAACCCACAGAAATTTCTCTATCTTCCAAGCCAAGAGCACCAAGAACTACTCCCTTTCTTC
AGTTGAATGAAATAAGAAATGTAAAACATGATGGCATTCCTGCTGAATGTACCACCATTTATAACAGAGG
TGAACATACAAGTGGCATGTATGCCATCAGACCCAGCAACTCTCAAGTTTTTCATGTCTACTGTGATGTT
ATATCAGGTAGTCCATGGACATTAATTCAACATCGAATAGATGGATCACAAAACTTCAATGAAACGTGGG
AGAACTACAAATATGGTTTTGGGAGGCTTGATGGAGAATTTTGGTTGGGCCTAGAGAAGATATACTCCAT
AGTGAAGCAATCTAATTATGTTTTACGAATTGAGTTGGAAGACTGGAAAGACAACAAACATTATATTGAA
TATTCTTTTTACTTGGGAAATCACGAAACCAACTATACGCTACATCTAGTTGCGATTACTGGCAATGTCC
CCAATGCAATCCCGGAAAACAAAGATTTGGTGTTTTCTACTTGGGATCACAAAGCAAAAGGACACTTCAA
CTGTCCAGAGGGTTATTCAGGAGGCTGGTGGTGGCATGATGAGTGTGGAGAAAACAACCTAAATGGTAAA
TATAACAAACCAAGAGCAAAATCTAAGCCAGAGAGGAGAAGAGGATTATCTTGGAAGTCTCAAAATGGAA
GGTTATACTCTATAAAATCAACCAAAATGTTGATCCATCCAACAGATTCAGAAAGCTTTGAATGGAGCCA
CCCGCAGTTCGAAAAATGAGTTTAAACCCGCTGATCAGCCTCGACTGTGCCTTCTAGTTGCCAGCCATCT
GTTGTTTGCCCCTCCCCCGTGCCTTCCTTGACCCTGGAAGGTGCCACTCCCACTGTCCTTTCCTAATAAA
ATGAGGAAATTGCATCGCATTGTCTGAGTAGGTGTCATTCTATTCTGGGGGGTGGGGTGGGGCAGGACAG
CAAGGGGGAGGATTGGGAAGACAATAGCAGGCATGCTGGGGATGCGGTGGGCTCTATGGCTTCTGAGGCG
GAAAGAACCAGCTGGGGCTCTAGGGGGTATCCCC
[124 nt withheld, positions 2625-2748]
C
[91 nt withheld, positions 2750-2840]
A
[49 nt withheld, positions 2842-2890]
CCTTTGACGTTGGAGTCCACGTTCTTT
[37 nt withheld, positions 2918-2954]
ACCCTATCTCGGTCTATTCTTTTGATTTATAAGGGATTTTGCCGATTTCGGCCTATTGGTTAAAAAATGA
GCTGATTTAACAAAAATTTAACGCGAATTAATTCTGTGGAATGTGTGTCAGTTAGGGTGTGGAAAGTCCC
CAGGCTCCCCAGCAGGCAGAAGTATGCAAAGCATGCATCTCAATTAGTCAGCAACCAGGTGTGGAAAGTC
CCCAGGCTCCCCAGCAGGCAGAAGTATGCAAAGCATGCATCTCAATTAGTCAGCAACCATAGTCCCGCCC
CTAACTCCGCCCATCCCGCCCCTAACTCCGCCCAGTTCCGCCCATTCTCCGCCCCATGGCTGACTAATTT
TTTTTATTTATGCAGAGGCCGAGGCCGCCTCTGCCTCTGAGCTATTCCAGAAGTAGTGAGGAGGCTTTTT
TGGAGGCCTAGGCTTTTGCAAAAAGCTCCCGGGAGCTTGTATATCCATTTTCGGATCTGATCAGCACGTG
TTGACAATTAATCATCGGCATAGTATATCGGCATAGTATAATACGACAAGGTGAGGAACTAAACCATGGC
CAAGCCTTTGTCTCAAGAAGAATCCACCCTCATTGAAAGAGCAACGGCTACAATCAACAGCATCCCCATC
TCTGAAGACTACAGCGTCGCCAGCGCAGCTCTCTCTAGCGACGGCCGCATCTTCACTGGTGTCAATGTAT
ATCATTTTACTGGGGGACCTTGTGCAGAACTCGTGGTGCTGGGCACTGCTGCTGCTGCGGCAGCTGGCAA
CCTGACTTGTATCGTCGCGATCGGAAATGAGAACAGGGGCATCTTGAGCCCCTGCGGACGGTGCCGACAG
GTGCTTCTCGATCTGCATCCTGGGATCAAAGCCATAGTGAAGGACAGTGATGGACAGCCGACGGCAGTTG
GGATTCGTGAATTGCTGCCCTCTGGTTATGTGTGGGAGGGCTAAGCACTTCGTGGCCGAGGAGCAGGACT
GACACGTGCTACGAGATTTCGATTCCACCGCCGCCTTCTATGAAAGGTTGGGCTTCGGAATCGTTTTCCG
GGACGCCGGCTGGATGATCCTCCAGCGCGGGGATCTCATGCTGGAGTTCTTCGCCCACCCCAACTTGTTT
ATTGCAGCTTATAATGGTTACAAATAAAGCAATAGCATCACAAATTTCACAAATAAAGCATTTTTTTCAC
TGCATTCTAGTTGTGGTTTGTCCAAACTCATCAATGTATCTTATCATGTCTGTATACCGTCGACCTCTAG
CTAGAGCTTGGCGTAATCATGGTCATAGCTGTTTCCTGTGTGAAATTGTTATCCGCTCACAATTCCACAC
AACATACGAGCCGGAAGCATAAAGTGTAAAGCCTGGGGTGCCTAATGAGTGAGCTAACTCACATTAATTG
CGTTGCGCTCACTGCCCGCTTTCCAGTCGGGAAACCTGTCGTGCCAGCTGCATTAATGAATCGGCCAACG
CGCGGGGAGAGGCGGTTTGCGTATTGGGCGCTCTTCCGCTTCCTCGCTCACTGACTCGCTGCGCTCGGTC
GTTCGGCTGCGGCGAGCGGTATCAGCTCACTCAAAGGCGGTAATACGGTTATCCACAGAATCAGGGGATA
ACGCAGGAAAGAACATGTGAGCAAAAGGCCAGCAAAAGGCCAGGAACCGTAAAAAGGCCGCGTTGCTGGC
GTTTTTCCATAGGCTCCGCCCCCCTGACGAGCATCACAAAAATCGACGCTCAAGTCAGAGGTGGCGAAAC
CCGACAGGACTATAAAGATACCAGGCGTTTCCCCCTGGAAGCTCCCTCGTGCGCTCTCCTGTTCCGACCC
TGCCGCTTACCGGATACCTGTCCGCCTTTCTCCCTTCGGGAAGCGTGGCGCTTTCTCATAGCTCACGCTG
TAGGTATCTCAGTTCGGTGTAGGTCGTTCGCTCCAAGCTGGGCTGTGTGCACGAACCCCCCGTTCAGCCC
GACCGCTGCGCCTTATCCGGTAACTATCGTCTTGAGTCCAACCCGGTAAGACACGACTTATCGCCACTGG
CAGCAGCCACTGGTAACAGGATTAGCAGAGCGAGGTATGTAGGCGGTGCTACAGAGTTCTTGAAGTGGTG
GCCTAACTACGGCTACACTAGAAGAACAGTATTTGGTATCTGCGCTCTGCTGAAGCCAGTTACCTTCGGA
AAAAGAGTTGGTAGCTCTTGATCCGGCAAACAAACCACCGCTGGTAGCGGTGGTTTTTTTGTTTGCAAGC
AGCAGATTACGCGCAGAAAAAAAGGATCTCAAGAAGATCCTTTGATCTTTTCTACGGGGTCTGACGCTCA
GTGGAACGAAAACTCACGTTAAGGGATTTTGGTCATGAGATTATCAAAAAGGATCTTCACCTAGATCCTT
TTAAATTAAAAATGAAGTTTTAAATCAATCTAAAGTATATATGAGTAAACTTGGTCTGACAGTTACCAAT
GCTTAATCAGTGAGGCACCTATCTCAGCGATCTGTCTATTTCGTTCATCCATAGTTGCCTGACTCCCCGT
CGTGTAGATAACTACGATACGGGAGGGCTTACCATCTGGCCCCAGTGCTGCAATGATACCGCGAGACCCA
CGCTCACCGGCTCCAGATTTATCAGCAATAAACCAGCCAGCCGGAAGGGCCGAGCGCAGAAGTGGTCCTG
CAACTTTATCCGCCTCCATCCAGTCTATTAATTGTTGCCGGGAAGCTAGAGTAAGTAGTTCGCCAGTTAA
TAGTTTGCGCAACGTTGTTGCCATTGCTACAGGCATCGTGGTGTCACGCTCGTCGTTTGGTATGGCTTCA
TTCAGCTCCGGTTCCCAACGATCAAGGCGAGTTACATGATCCCCCATGTTGTGCAAAAAAGCGGTTAGCT
CCTTCGGTCCTCCGATCGTTGTCAGAAGTAAGTTGGCCGCAGTGTTATCACTCATGGTTATGGCAGCACT
GCATAATTCTCTTACTGTCATGCCATCCGTAAGATGCTTTTCTGTGACTGGTGAGTACTCAACCAAGTCA
TTCTGAGAATAGTGTATGCGGCGACCGAGTTGCTCTTGCCCGGCGTCAATACGGGATAATACCGCGCCAC
ATAGCAGAACTTTAAAAGTGCTCATCATTGGAAAACGTTCTTCGGGGCGAAAACTCTCAAGGATCTTACC
GCTGTTGAGATCCAGTTCGATGTAACCCACTCGTGCACCCAACTGATCTTCAGCATCTTTTACTTTCACC
AGCGTTTCTGGGTGAGCAAAAACAGGAAGGCAAAATGCCGCAAAAAAGGGAATAAGGGCGACACGGAAAT
GTTGAATACTCATACTCTTCCTTTTTCAATATTATTGAAGCATTTATCAGGGTTATTGTCTCATGAGCGG
ATACATATTTGAATGTATTTAGAAAAATAAACAAATAGGGGTTCCGCGCACATTTCCCCGAAAAGTGCCA
CCTGACGTC
Features (pLannotate 1.2.2; 23 found; start..end, strand, type, name):
     28..80      -  misc_feature   bom (fragment): basis of mobility region from pBR322
    235..614     +  enhancer       CMV enhancer: human cytomegalovirus immediate early enhancer
    615..818     +  promoter       CMV promoter: human cytomegalovirus (CMV) immediate early promoter
    814..847     +  LTR            5' LTR (truncated) (fragment): truncated 5' long terminal repeat (LTR) from HIV-1
    863..881     +  promoter       T7 promoter: promoter for bacteriophage T7 RNA polymerase
    923..2302    +  CDS            ANGPTL3: ANGL3_HUMAN - Also known as ANGPT5. Experimental evidence at protein level: Swiss-Prot protein existence level 1. Involved in angiogenesis. Binds to endothelial cells via integrin alpha-V/beta-3 (ITGAV:ITGB3), activates FAK, MAPK and Akt signaling pathways and induces cell adhesion and cell migration (PubMed:11877390). Secreted from podocytes, may modulate properties of glomerular endothelial cells involving integrin alpha-V/beta-3 and Akt signaling (PubMed:18535744). May increase the motility of podocytes. May induce actin filament rearrangements in podocytes implicating integrin alpha-V/beta
   2303..2325    +  CDS            Strep-Tag II (fragment): peptide that binds Strep-Tactin®, an engineered form of streptavidin
   2355..2579    +  polyA_signal   bGH poly(A) signal: bovine growth hormone polyadenylation signal
   2583..2604    +  promoter       SV40 promoter (fragment): SV40 enhancer and early promoter
   2625..3053    +  rep_origin     f1 ori (sequence partly withheld): f1 bacteriophage origin of replication; arrow indicates direction of (+) strand synthesis
   3067..3396    +  promoter       SV40 promoter: SV40 enhancer and early promoter
   3444..3491    +  promoter       EM7 promoter: synthetic bacterial promoter&nbsp
   3510..3908    +  CDS            BSD: blasticidin S deaminase; Aspergillus terreus BSD; confers resistance to blasticidin
   3909..3936    +  CDS            BleoR (fragment): antibiotic-binding protein; Sh ble from Streptoalloteichus hindustanus; confers resistance to bleomycin, phleomycin, and Zeocin™
   3946..4071    +  CDS            ble (fragment): BLE_KLEPN - Experimental evidence at protein level: Swiss-Prot protein existence level 1. Binding protein with a strong affinity to the bleomycin family of antibiotics. Binds to CL990; an antimitotic-antibiotic compound. From Klebsiella pneumoniae.
   4066..4187    +  polyA_signal   SV40 poly(A) signal: SV40 polyadenylation signal
   4260..4276    -  protein_bind   lac operator: The lac repressor binds to the lac operator to inhibit transcription in E. coli. This inhibition can be relieved by adding lactose or isopropyl-β-D-thiogalactopyranoside (IPTG). lac repressor encoded by lacI
   4284..4314    -  promoter       lac promoter: promoter for the E. coli lac operon
   4329..4350    -  protein_bind   CAP binding site: CAP binding activates transcription in the presence of cAMP. E. coli catabolite activator protein
   4363..4455    -  CDS            lacI (fragment): lac repressor; lacI; The lac repressor binds to the lac operator to inhibit transcription in E. coli. This inhibition can be relieved by adding lactose or isopropyl-β-D-thiogalactopyranoside (IPTG).
   4638..5226    -  rep_origin     ori: high-copy-number ColE1/pMB1/pBR322/pUC origin of replication
   5397..6257    -  CDS            AmpR: β-lactamase; bla; confers resistance to ampicillin, carbenicillin, and related antibiotics
   6258..6362    -  promoter       AmpR promoter: bla
