>Addgene plasmid #109112 | pHS15 (hANGPTL3-Strep) | addgene full sequence | sequence record 211073 | Addgene NGS Result
CACATTTCCCCGAAAAGTGCCACCTGACGTCGACGGATCGGGAGATCTCCCGATCCCCTATGGTGCACTC
TCAGTACAATCTGCTCTGATGCCGCATAGTTAAGCCAGTATCTGCTCCCTGCTTGTGTGTTGGAGGTCGC
TGAGTAGTGCGCGAGCAAAATTTAAGCTACAACAAGGCAAGGCTTGACCGACAATTGCATGAAGAATCTG
CTTAGGGTTAGGCGTTTTGCGCTGCTTCGCGATGTACGGGCCAGATATACGCGTTGACATTGATTATTGA
CTAGTTATTAATAGTAATCAATTACGGGGTCATTAGTTCATAGCCCATATATGGAGTTCCGCGTTACATA
ACTTACGGTAAATGGCCCGCCTGGCTGACCGCCCAACGACCCCCGCCCATTGACGTCAATAATGACGTAT
GTTCCCATAGTAACGCCAATAGGGACTTTCCATTGACGTCAATGGGTGGAGTATTTACGGTAAACTGCCC
ACTTGGCAGTACATCAAGTGTATCATATGCCAAGTACGCCCCCTATTGACGTCAATGACGGTAAATGGCC
CGCCTGGCATTATGCCCAGTACATGACCTTATGGGACTTTCCTACTTGGCAGTACATCTACGTATTAGTC
ATCGCTATTACCATGGTGATGCGGTTTTGGCAGTACATCAATGGGCGTGGATAGCGGTTTGACTCACGGG
GATTTCCAAGTCTCCACCCCATTGACGTCAATGGGAGTTTGTTTTGGCACCAAAATCAACGGGACTTTCC
AAAATGTCGTAACAACTCCGCCCCATTGACGCAAATGGGCGGTAGGCGTGTACGGTGGGAGGTCTATATA
AGCAGAGCTCTCTGGCTAACTAGAGAACCCACTGCTTACTGGCTTATCGAAATTAATACGACTCACTATA
GGGAGACCCAAGCTGGCTAGCGTTTAAACTTAAGCTTGCCACCATGTTCACAATTAAGCTCCTTCTTTTT
ATTGTTCCTCTAGTTATTTCCTCCAGAATTGATCAAGACAATTCATCATTTGATTCTCTATCTCCAGAGC
CAAAATCAAGATTTGCTATGTTAGACGATGTAAAAATTTTAGCCAATGGCCTCCTTCAGTTGGGACATGG
TCTTAAAGACTTTGTCCATAAGACGAAGGGCCAAATTAATGACATATTTCAAAAACTCAACATATTTGAT
CAGTCTTTTTATGATCTATCGCTGCAAACCAGTGAAATCAAAGAAGAAGAAAAGGAACTGAGAAGAACTA
CATATAAACTACAAGTCAAAAATGAAGAGGTAAAGAATATGTCACTTGAACTCAACTCAAAACTTGAAAG
CCTCCTAGAAGAAAAAATTCTACTTCAACAAAAAGTGAAATATTTAGAAGAGCAACTAACTAACTTAATT
CAAAATCAACCTGAAACTCCAGAACACCCAGAAGTAACTTCACTTAAAACTTTTGTAGAAAAACAAGATA
ATAGCATCAAAGACCTTCTCCAGACCGTGGAAGACCAATATAAACAATTAAACCAACAGCATAGTCAAAT
AAAAGAAATAGAAAATCAGCTCAGAAGGACTAGTATTCAAGAACCCACAGAAATTTCTCTATCTTCCAAG
CCAAGAGCACCAAGAACTACTCCCTTTCTTCAGTTGAATGAAATAAGAAATGTAAAACATGATGGCATTC
CTGCTGAATGTACCACCATTTATAACAGAGGTGAACATACAAGTGGCATGTATGCCATCAGACCCAGCAA
CTCTCAAGTTTTTCATGTCTACTGTGATGTTATATCAGGTAGTCCATGGACATTAATTCAACATCGAATA
GATGGATCACAAAACTTCAATGAAACGTGGGAGAACTACAAATATGGTTTTGGGAGGCTTGATGGAGAAT
TTTGGTTGGGCCTAGAGAAGATATACTCCATAGTGAAGCAATCTAATTATGTTTTACGAATTGAGTTGGA
AGACTGGAAAGACAACAAACATTATATTGAATATTCTTTTTACTTGGGAAATCACGAAACCAACTATACG
CTACATCTAGTTGCGATTACTGGCAATGTCCCCAATGCAATCCCGGAAAACAAAGATTTGGTGTTTTCTA
CTTGGGATCACAAAGCAAAAGGACACTTCAACTGTCCAGAGGGTTATTCAGGAGGCTGGTGGTGGCATGA
TGAGTGTGGAGAAAACAACCTAAATGGTAAATATAACAAACCAAGAGCAAAATCTAAGCCAGAGAGGAGA
AGAGGATTATCTTGGAAGTCTCAAAATGGAAGGTTATACTCTATAAAATCAACCAAAATGTTGATCCATC
CAACAGATTCAGAAAGCTTTGAATGGAGCCACCCGCAGTTCGAAAAATGAGTTTAAACCCGCTGATCAGC
CTCGACTGTGCCTTCTAGTTGCCAGCCATCTGTTGTTTGCCCCTCCCCCGTGCCTTCCTTGACCCTGGAA
GGTGCCACTCCCACTGTCCTTTCCTAATAAAATGAGGAAATTGCATCGCATTGTCTGAGTAGGTGTCATT
CTATTCTGGGGGGTGGGGTGGGGCAGGACAGCAAGGGGGAGGATTGGGAAGACAATAGCAGGCATGCTGG
GGATGCGGTGGGCTCTATGGCTTCTGAGGCGGAAAGAACCAGCTGGGGCTCTAGGGGGTATCCCC
[124 nt withheld, positions 2656-2779]
C
[91 nt withheld, positions 2781-2871]
A
[49 nt withheld, positions 2873-2921]
CCTTTGACGTTGGAGTCCACGTTCTTT
[37 nt withheld, positions 2949-2985]
ACCCTATCTCGGTCTATTCTTTTGATTTATAAGGGATTTTGCCGATTTCGGCCTATTGGTTAAAAAATGA
GCTGATTTAACAAAAATTTAACGCGAATTAATTCTGTGGAATGTGTGTCAGTTAGGGTGTGGAAAGTCCC
CAGGCTCCCCAGCAGGCAGAAGTATGCAAAGCATGCATCTCAATTAGTCAGCAACCAGGTGTGGAAAGTC
CCCAGGCTCCCCAGCAGGCAGAAGTATGCAAAGCATGCATCTCAATTAGTCAGCAACCATAGTCCCGCCC
CTAACTCCGCCCAGTTCCGCCCATTCTCCGCCCCATGGCTGACTAATTTTTTTTATTTATGCAGAGGCCG
AGGCCGCCTCTGCCTCTGAGCTATTCCAGAAGTAGTGAGGAGGCTTTTTTGGAGGCCTAGGCTTTTGCAA
AAAGCTCCCGGGAGCTTGTATATCCATTTTCGGATCTGATCAGCACGTGTTGACAATTAATCATCGGCAT
AGTATATCGGCATAGTATAATACGACAAGGTGAGGAACTAAACCATGGCCAAGCCTTTGTCTCAAGAAGA
ATCCACCCTCATTGAAAGAGCAACGGCTACAATCAACAGCATCCCCATCTCTGAAGACTACAGCGTCGCC
AGCGCAGCTCTCTCTAGCGACGGCCGCATCTTCACTGGTGTCAATGTATATCATTTTACTGGGGGACCTT
GTGCAGAACTCGTGGTGCTGGGCACTGCTGCTGCTGCGGCAGCTGGCAACCTGACTTGTATCGTCGCGAT
CGGAAATGAGAACAGGGGCATCTTGAGCCCCTGCGGACGGTGCCGACAGGTGCTTCTCGATCTGCATCCT
GGGATCAAAGCCATAGTGAAGGACAGTGATGGACAGCCGACGGCAGTTGGGATTCGTGAATTGCTGCCCT
CTGGTTATGTGTGGGAGGGCTAAGCACTTCGTGGCCGAGGAGCAGGACTGACACGTGCTACGAGATTTCG
ATTCCACCGCCGCCTTCTATGAAAGGTTGGGCTTCGGAATCGTTTTCCGGGACGCCGGCTGGATGATCCT
CCAGCGCGGGGATCTCATGCTGGAGTTCTTCGCCCACCCCAACTTGTTTATTGCAGCTTATAATGGTTAC
AAATAAAGCAATAGCATCACAAATTTCACAAATAAAGCATTTTTTTCACTGCATTCTAGTTGTGGTTTGT
CCAAACTCATCAATGTATCTTATCATGTCTGTATACCGTCGACCTCTAGCTAGAGCTTGGCGTAATCATG
GTCATAGCTGTTTCCTGTGTGAAATTGTTATCCGCTCACAATTCCACACAACATACGAGCCGGAAGCATA
AAGTGTAAAGCCTGGGGTGCCTAATGAGTGAGCTAACTCACATTAATTGCGTTGCGCTCACTGCCCGCTT
TCCAGTCGGGAAACCTGTCGTGCCAGCTGCATTAATGAATCGGCCAACGCGCGGGGAGAGGCGGTTTGCG
TATTGGGCGCTCTTCCGCTTCCTCGCTCACTGACTCGCTGCGCTCGGTCGTTCGGCTGCGGCGAGCGGTA
TCAGCTCACTCAAAGGCGGTAATACGGTTATCCACAGAATCAGGGGATAACGCAGGAAAGAACATGTGAG
CAAAAGGCCAGCAAAAGGCCAGGAACCGTAAAAAGGCCGCGTTGCTGGCGTTTTTCCATAGGCTCCGCCC
CCCTGACGAGCATCACAAAAATCGACGCTCAAGTCAGAGGTGGCGAAACCCGACAGGACTATAAAGATAC
CAGGCGTTTCCCCCTGGAAGCTCCCTCGTGCGCTCTCCTGTTCCGACCCTGCCGCTTACCGGATACCTGT
CCGCCTTTCTCCCTTCGGGAAGCGTGGCGCTTTCTCATAGCTCACGCTGTAGGTATCTCAGTTCGGTGTA
GGTCGTTCGCTCCAAGCTGGGCTGTGTGCACGAACCCCCCGTTCAGCCCGACCGCTGCGCCTTATCCGGT
AACTATCGTCTTGAGTCCAACCCGGTAAGACACGACTTATCGCCACTGGCAGCAGCCACTGGTAACAGGA
TTAGCAGAGCGAGGTATGTAGGCGGTGCTACAGAGTTCTTGAAGTGGTGGCCTAACTACGGCTACACTAG
AAGAACAGTATTTGGTATCTGCGCTCTGCTGAAGCCAGTTACCTTCGGAAAAAGAGTTGGTAGCTCTTGA
TCCGGCAAACAAACCACCGCTGGTAGCGGTGGTTTTTTTGTTTGCAAGCAGCAGATTACGCGCAGAAAAA
AAGGATCTCAAGAAGATCCTTTGATCTTTTCTACGGGGTCTGACGCTCAGTGGAACGAAAACTCACGTTA
AGGGATTTTGGTCATGAGATTATCAAAAAGGATCTTCACCTAGATCCTTTTAAATTAAAAATGAAGTTTT
AAATCAATCTAAAGTATATATGAGTAAACTTGGTCTGACAGTTACCAATGCTTAATCAGTGAGGCACCTA
TCTCAGCGATCTGTCTATTTCGTTCATCCATAGTTGCCTGACTCCCCGTCGTGTAGATAACTACGATACG
GGAGGGCTTACCATCTGGCCCCAGTGCTGCAATGATACCGCGAGACCCACGCTCACCGGCTCCAGATTTA
TCAGCAATAAACCAGCCAGCCGGAAGGGCCGAGCGCAGAAGTGGTCCTGCAACTTTATCCGCCTCCATCC
AGTCTATTAATTGTTGCCGGGAAGCTAGAGTAAGTAGTTCGCCAGTTAATAGTTTGCGCAACGTTGTTGC
CATTGCTACAGGCATCGTGGTGTCACGCTCGTCGTTTGGTATGGCTTCATTCAGCTCCGGTTCCCAACGA
TCAAGGCGAGTTACATGATCCCCCATGTTGTGCAAAAAAGCGGTTAGCTCCTTCGGTCCTCCGATCGTTG
TCAGAAGTAAGTTGGCCGCAGTGTTATCACTCATGGTTATGGCAGCACTGCATAATTCTCTTACTGTCAT
GCCATCCGTAAGATGCTTTTCTGTGACTGGTGAGTACTCAACCAAGTCATTCTGAGAATAGTGTATGCGG
CGACCGAGTTGCTCTTGCCCGGCGTCAATACGGGATAATACCGCGCCACATAGCAGAACTTTAAAAGTGC
TCATCATTGGAAAACGTTCTTCGGGGCGAAAACTCTCAAGGATCTTACCGCTGTTGAGATCCAGTTCGAT
GTAACCCACTCGTGCACCCAACTGATCTTCAGCATCTTTTACTTTCACCAGCGTTTCTGGGTGAGCAAAA
ACAGGAAGGCAAAATGCCGCAAAAAAGGGAATAAGGGCGACACGGAAATGTTGAATACTCATACTCTTCC
TTTTTCAATATTATTGAAGCATTTATCAGGGTTATTGTCTCATGAGCGGATACATATTTGAATGTATTTA
GAAAAATAAACAAATAGGGGTTCCGCG
Features (pLannotate 1.2.2; 25 found; start..end, strand, type, name):
     59..111     -  misc_feature   bom (fragment): basis of mobility region from pBR322
    266..645     +  enhancer       CMV enhancer: human cytomegalovirus immediate early enhancer
    646..849     +  promoter       CMV promoter: human cytomegalovirus (CMV) immediate early promoter
    845..878     +  LTR            5' LTR (truncated) (fragment): truncated 5' long terminal repeat (LTR) from HIV-1
    894..912     +  promoter       T7 promoter: promoter for bacteriophage T7 RNA polymerase
    954..2333    +  CDS            ANGPTL3: ANGL3_HUMAN - Also known as ANGPT5. Experimental evidence at protein level: Swiss-Prot protein existence level 1. Involved in angiogenesis. Binds to endothelial cells via integrin alpha-V/beta-3 (ITGAV:ITGB3), activates FAK, MAPK and Akt signaling pathways and induces cell adhesion and cell migration (PubMed:11877390). Secreted from podocytes, may modulate properties of glomerular endothelial cells involving integrin alpha-V/beta-3 and Akt signaling (PubMed:18535744). May increase the motility of podocytes. May induce actin filament rearrangements in podocytes implicating integrin alpha-V/beta
   2334..2356    +  CDS            Strep-Tag II (fragment): peptide that binds Strep-Tactin®, an engineered form of streptavidin
   2386..2610    +  polyA_signal   bGH poly(A) signal: bovine growth hormone polyadenylation signal
   2614..2635    +  promoter       SV40 promoter (fragment): SV40 enhancer and early promoter
   2656..3084    +  rep_origin     f1 ori (sequence partly withheld): f1 bacteriophage origin of replication; arrow indicates direction of (+) strand synthesis
   3111..3182    +  promoter       SV40 promoter (fragment): SV40 enhancer and early promoter
   3183..3254    +  promoter       SV40 promoter (fragment): SV40 enhancer and early promoter
   3258..3392    +  rep_origin     SV40 ori: SV40 origin of replication
   3454..3501    +  promoter       EM7 promoter: synthetic bacterial promoter&nbsp
   3520..3918    +  CDS            BSD: blasticidin S deaminase; Aspergillus terreus BSD; confers resistance to blasticidin
   3919..3946    +  CDS            BleoR (fragment): antibiotic-binding protein; Sh ble from Streptoalloteichus hindustanus; confers resistance to bleomycin, phleomycin, and Zeocin™
   3956..4081    +  CDS            ble (fragment): BLE_KLEPN - Experimental evidence at protein level: Swiss-Prot protein existence level 1. Binding protein with a strong affinity to the bleomycin family of antibiotics. Binds to CL990; an antimitotic-antibiotic compound. From Klebsiella pneumoniae.
   4076..4197    +  polyA_signal   SV40 poly(A) signal: SV40 polyadenylation signal
   4270..4286    -  protein_bind   lac operator: The lac repressor binds to the lac operator to inhibit transcription in E. coli. This inhibition can be relieved by adding lactose or isopropyl-β-D-thiogalactopyranoside (IPTG). lac repressor encoded by lacI
   4294..4324    -  promoter       lac promoter: promoter for the E. coli lac operon
   4339..4360    -  protein_bind   CAP binding site: CAP binding activates transcription in the presence of cAMP. E. coli catabolite activator protein
   4373..4465    -  CDS            lacI (fragment): lac repressor; lacI; The lac repressor binds to the lac operator to inhibit transcription in E. coli. This inhibition can be relieved by adding lactose or isopropyl-β-D-thiogalactopyranoside (IPTG).
   4648..5236    -  rep_origin     ori: high-copy-number ColE1/pMB1/pBR322/pUC origin of replication
   5407..6267    -  CDS            AmpR: β-lactamase; bla; confers resistance to ampicillin, carbenicillin, and related antibiotics
   6268..6372    -  promoter       AmpR promoter: bla
