[The description below was written by a language model from this plasmid's Addgene catalogue record and pLannotate feature annotations shown in this document.]
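Description:
pHS15 (hANGPTL3-Strep) is a mammalian expression plasmid built on the pcDNA6 backbone that produces human ANGPTL3 (angiopoietin-like 3) carrying a C-terminal StrepII tag. The ANGPTL3 coding sequence sits downstream of the human cytomegalovirus immediate-early enhancer and promoter and is followed directly by the Strep-tag II sequence and then the bovine growth hormone polyadenylation signal. A T7 promoter lies between the CMV promoter and the insert, which allows in vitro transcription and serves as a sequencing priming site. The Strep tag binds Strep-Tactin, so the expressed protein can be detected or affinity-purified. The associated publication studied how ANGPTL8 promotes the ability of ANGPTL3 to bind and inhibit lipoprotein lipase.

In bacteria the plasmid is maintained at high copy through a ColE1/pUC-type origin and selected with ampicillin via the β-lactamase gene; an f1 origin is also present. For selection in mammalian cells, a second cassette places the blasticidin S deaminase gene (BSD) under an SV40 early promoter/origin, with a bacterial EM7 promoter immediately upstream of BSD and an SV40 polyadenylation signal downstream. The depositor's sequence is 6,393 bp, whereas the repository's sequencing result is 6,372 bp. In the latter, the SV40 promoter is annotated as separate fragments rather than as one intact element. This matches the depositor's note of a 21 bp deletion in the SV40 promoter, which may compromise blasticidin selection. Stable line generation with this marker may therefore be less reliable, while CMV-driven expression of the insert should be unaffected. Short hits to an HIV-1 LTR, bleomycin resistance genes and lacI are fragmentary annotations rather than functional elements.
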