Addgene plasmid #109112: pHS15 (hANGPTL3-Strep)
Purpose: Expresses StrepII-tagged human ANGPTL3 in mammalian cells
Depositing lab: Brandon Davies. Depositing organization: University of Iowa. Publication: ANGPTL8 promotes the ability of ANGPTL3 to bind and inhibit lipoprotein lipase. Chi X, Britt EC, Shows HW, Hjelmaas AJ, Shetty SK, Cushing EM, Li W, Dou A, Zhang R, Davies BSJ. Mol Metab. 2017 Oct;6(10):1137-1149. doi: 10.1016/j.molmet.2017.06.014. Epub 2017 Jun 29. PubMed 29031715.
Backbone
  Vector backbone: pcDNA6
  Backbone size w/o insert (bp): 4989
  Total vector size (bp): 6393
  Vector type: Mammalian Expression
  Selectable markers: Blasticidin
Growth in bacteria
  Bacterial resistance: Ampicillin, 100 μg/mL
  Growth temperature: 37°C
  Growth strain: DH5alpha
  Copy number: High Copy
Gene/Insert
  Gene/Insert name: ANGPTL3
  Species: H. sapiens (human)
  Insert size (bp): 1404
  Entrez Gene: ANGPTL3 (a.k.a. ANG-5, ANGPT5, ANL3, FHBL2)
  Promoter: CMV
  Tag / fusion protein: StrepII (C terminal on insert)
  Cloning method: Unknown
  Sequencing primers: 5′ TAATACGACTCACTATAGGG; 3′ AGGAAAGGACAGTGGGAGTG
Terms and licenses: Academic/Nonprofit Terms; Industry Terms: Not Available to Industry
Depositor comments: 21bp deletion in the SV40 promoter sequence. May affect blasticidin selection.
How to cite: pHS15 (hANGPTL3-Strep) was a gift from Brandon Davies (Addgene plasmid # 109112 ; http://n2t.net/addgene:109112 ; RRID:Addgene_109112)
